Addgene plasmid #78010: DDR1 gRNA (BRDN0001145659)
Purpose: 3rd generation lentiviral gRNA plasmid targeting human DDR1
Depositing lab: John Doench & David Root. Depositing organization: Broad Institute. Publication: Optimized sgRNA design to maximize activity and minimize off-target effects of CRISPR-Cas9. Doench JG, Fusi N, Sullender M, Hegde M, Vaimberg EW, Donovan KF, Smith I, Tothova Z, Wilen C, Orchard R, Virgin HW, Listgarten J, Root DE. Nat Biotechnol. 2016 Jan 18. doi: 10.1038/nbt.3437. PubMed 26780180.
Backbone
  Vector backbone: lentiGuide-Puro
  Backbone manufacturer: Zhang Lab (Addgene plasmid # 52963)
  Vector type: Mammalian Expression, Lentiviral, CRISPR
  Selectable markers: Puromycin
Growth in bacteria
  Bacterial resistance: Ampicillin, 100 μg/mL
  Growth temperature: 37°C
  Growth strain: DH5alpha
  Copy number: High Copy
Gene/Insert
  Gene/Insert name: DDR1 (alt names: DDR1; NM_001202521.1)
  gRNA/shRNA sequence: GGGGGTAGAAGCGAACCAGT
  Species: H. sapiens (human)
  Entrez Gene: DDR1 (a.k.a. CAK, CD167, DDR, EDDR1, HGK2, MCK10, NEP, NTRK4, PTK3, PTK3A, RTK6, TRKE)
  Promoter: hU6
  Cloning method: Unknown
  Sequencing primers: 5′ U6-F; 3′ pS2-R
Terms and licenses: Academic/Nonprofit Terms; Industry Terms: Not Available to Industry
Depositor comments: The gRNA was designed to target the following Genbank reference sequence(s): NM_001202521.1,NM_001202522.1,NM_001202523.1,NM_001297652.1,NM_001297653.1,NM_001297654.1,NM_001954.4,NM_013993.2,NM_013994.2. Note that this plasmid does NOT contain Cas9. It should be used in conjunction with lentiCas9-Blast (Addgene #52962) or otherwise with cell lines already expressing Cas9. Browse the full kinome gRNA library at http://www.addgene.org/pooled-library/broadgpp-human-kinome/ or visit http://www.broadinstitute.org/rnai/public/ for detailed protocols and information.
How to cite: DDR1 gRNA (BRDN0001145659) was a gift from John Doench & David Root (Addgene plasmid # 78010 ; http://n2t.net/addgene:78010 ; RRID:Addgene_78010)
