[The description below was written by a language model from this plasmid's Addgene catalogue record and pLannotate feature annotations shown in this document.]
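Description:
DDR1 gRNA (BRDN0001145659) is a third-generation lentiviral CRISPR guide plasmid built on the lentiGuide-Puro backbone. It delivers a single guide RNA against human DDR1, a gene whose recorded aliases include CD167, CAK and several receptor tyrosine kinase names. It is propagated in E. coli as a high-copy plasmid through a ColE1/pUC-type origin with ampicillin selection (AmpR). The backbone also carries an f1 origin, an SV40 origin, and remnants of lac and T7/T3 cloning-vector elements.

The viral genome is transcribed from an RSV promoter fused to a truncated HIV-1 5' LTR, which makes packaging Tat-independent. This is followed by the Ψ packaging signal with a gag fragment, the Rev response element for Rev-dependent nuclear export, and a cPPT/CTS that aids nuclear import. It ends in a self-inactivating ΔU3 3' LTR with a downstream SV40 polyadenylation signal.

Two expression units sit between the LTRs. A human U6 RNA polymerase III promoter drives the DDR1-specific spacer fused to the Streptococcus pyogenes Cas9 gRNA scaffold. An EF-1α core promoter with its intron A drives puromycin N-acetyltransferase, so transduced mammalian cells can be selected with puromycin. A WPRE after this cassette enhances transcript expression.

The plasmid does not encode Cas9, so it must be used with a separate Cas9 vector or in cells that already express Cas9. According to the depositor, the guide was designed against multiple DDR1 RefSeq transcript variants and belongs to a human kinome gRNA collection. The associated publication concerns sgRNA design rules that maximise on-target activity and minimise off-target effects. The typical use is DDR1 knockout by lentiviral transduction.
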