Features (pLannotate 1.2.2; 29 found; start..end, strand, type, name):
     14..80      +  CDS            small t antigen (fragment): SV40 (simian virus 40) small t antigen
    106..317     +  promoter       EF-1α core promoter: core promoter for human elongation factor EF-1α
    318..1256    +  intron         EF-1α intron A: intron upstream of the start codon of human EF-1α
   1278..1877    +  CDS            PuroR (fragment): puromycin N-acetyltransferase; pac from Streptomyces; confers resistance to puromycin
   1893..2481    +  misc_feature   WPRE: woodchuck hepatitis virus posttranscriptional regulatory element
   2532..2551    +  misc_feature   cPPT/CTS (fragment): central polypurine tract and central termination sequence of HIV-1
   2553..2786    +  LTR            3' LTR (ΔU3): self-inactivating 3' long terminal repeat (LTR) from HIV-1
   2864..2985    +  polyA_signal   SV40 poly(A) signal: SV40 polyadenylation signal
   3025..3160    +  rep_origin     SV40 ori: SV40 origin of replication
   3181..3199    -  promoter       T7 promoter: promoter for bacteriophage T7 RNA polymerase
   3207..3362    +  CDS            lacZα (fragment): LacZα fragment of β-galactosidase; lacZ fragment
   3367..3795    +  rep_origin     f1 ori (sequence partly withheld): f1 bacteriophage origin of replication; arrow indicates direction of (+) strand synthesis
   3848..3952    +  promoter       AmpR promoter: bla
   3953..4813    +  CDS            AmpR: β-lactamase; bla; confers resistance to ampicillin, carbenicillin, and related antibiotics
   4984..5572    +  rep_origin     ori: high-copy-number ColE1/pMB1/pBR322/pUC origin of replication
   5755..5847    +  CDS            lacI (fragment): lac repressor; lacI; The lac repressor binds to the lac operator to inhibit transcription in E. coli. This inhibition can be relieved by adding lactose or isopropyl-β-D-thiogalactopyranoside (IPTG).
   5860..5881    +  protein_bind   CAP binding site: CAP binding activates transcription in the presence of cAMP. E. coli catabolite activator protein
   5896..5926    +  promoter       lac promoter: promoter for the E. coli lac operon
   5934..5950    +  protein_bind   lac operator: The lac repressor binds to the lac operator to inhibit transcription in E. coli. This inhibition can be relieved by adding lactose or isopropyl-β-D-thiogalactopyranoside (IPTG). lac repressor encoded by lacI
   5995..6013    +  promoter       T3 promoter: promoter for bacteriophage T3 RNA polymerase
   6041..6267    +  promoter       RSV promoter: Rous sarcoma virus enhancer/promoter
   6268..6448    +  LTR            5' LTR (truncated): truncated 5' long terminal repeat (LTR) from HIV-1
   6495..6620    +  misc_feature   HIV-1 Ψ: packaging signal of human immunodeficiency virus type 1
   6604..6967    +  CDS            HIV-1 gag (fragment): gag protein from human immunodeficiency virus 1; gag
   7113..7346    +  misc_feature   RRE: The Rev response element (RRE) of HIV-1 allows for Rev-dependent mRNA export from the nucleus to the cytoplasm.
   7723..7749    +  CDS            Rev (fragment): human immunodeficiency virus 1 (HIV-1) Rev protein; rev; enhances nuclear export of unspliced and incompletely spliced viral mRNAs
   7753..7993    +  promoter       U6 promoter: RNA polymerase III promoter for human U6 snRNA
   8023..8098    +  misc_RNA       gRNA scaffold: guide RNA scaffold for the Streptococcus pyogenes CRISPR/Cas9 system
   8154..8271    +  misc_feature   cPPT/CTS: central polypurine tract and central termination sequence of HIV-1
>Addgene plasmid #78010 | DDR1 gRNA (BRDN0001145659) | addgene full sequence | sequence record 188828 | Addgene Assembled Sequence
CCCGGGTGCAAAGATGGATAAAGTTTTAAACAGAGAGGAATCTTTGCAGCTAATGGACCTTCTAGGTCTT
GAAAGGAGTGGGAATTGGCTCCGGTGCCCGTCAGTGGGCAGAGCGCACATCGCCCACAGTCCCCGAGAAG
TTGGGGGGAGGGGTCGGCAATTGATCCGGTGCCTAGAGAAGGTGGCGCGGGGTAAACTGGGAAAGTGATG
TCGTGTACTGGCTCCGCCTTTTTCCCGAGGGTGGGGGAGAACCGTATATAAGTGCAGTAGTCGCCGTGAA
CGTTCTTTTTCGCAACGGGTTTGCCGCCAGAACACAGGTAAGTGCCGTGTGTGGTTCCCGCGGGCCTGGC
CTCTTTACGGGTTATGGCCCTTGCGTGCCTTGAATTACTTCCACCTGGCTGCAGTACGTGATTCTTGATC
CCGAGCTTCGGGTTGGAAGTGGGTGGGAGAGTTCGAGGCCTTGCGCTTAAGGAGCCCCTTCGCCTCGTGC
TTGAGTTGAGGCCTGGCCTGGGCGCTGGGGCCGCCGCGTGCGAATCTGGTGGCACCTTCGCGCCTGTCTC
GCTGCTTTCGATAAGTCTCTAGCCATTTAAAATTTTTGATGACCTGCTGCGACGCTTTTTTTCTGGCAAG
ATAGTCTTGTAAATGCGGGCCAAGATCTGCACACTGGTATTTCGGTTTTTGGGGCCGCGGGCGGCGACGG
GGCCCGTGCGTCCCAGCGCACATGTTCGGCGAGGCGGGGCCTGCGAGCGCGGCCACCGAGAATCGGACGG
GGGTAGTCTCAAGCTGGCCGGCCTGCTCTGGTGCCTGGCCTCGCGCCGCCGTGTATCGCCCCGCCCTGGG
CGGCAAGGCTGGCCCGGTCGGCACCAGTTGCGTGAGCGGAAAGATGGCCGCTTCCCGGCCCTGCTGCAGG
GAGCTCAAAATGGAGGACGCGGCGCTCGGGAGAGCGGGCGGGTGAGTCACCCACACAAAGGAAAAGGGCC
TTTCCGTCCTCAGCCGTCGCTTCATGTGACTCCACGGAGTACCGGGCGCCGTCCAGGCACCTCGATTAGT
TCTCGAGCTTTTGGAGTACGTCGTCTTTAGGTTGGGGGGAGGGGTTTTATGCGATGGAGTTTCCCCACAC
TGAGTGGGTGGAGACTGAAGTTAGGCCAGCTTGGCACTTGATGTAATTCTCCTTGGAATTTGCCCTTTTT
GAGTTTGGATCTTGGTTCATTCTCAAGCCTCAGACAGTGGTTCAAAGTTTTTTTCTTCCATTTCAGGTGT
CGTGACGTACGGCCACCATGACCGAGTACAAGCCCACGGTGCGCCTCGCCACCCGCGACGACGTCCCCAG
GGCCGTACGCACCCTCGCCGCCGCGTTCGCCGACTACCCCGCCACGCGCCACACCGTCGATCCGGACCGC
CACATCGAGCGGGTCACCGAGCTGCAAGAACTCTTCCTCACGCGCGTCGGGCTCGACATCGGCAAGGTGT
GGGTCGCGGACGACGGCGCCGCCGTGGCGGTCTGGACCACGCCGGAGAGCGTCGAAGCGGGGGCGGTGTT
CGCCGAGATCGGCCCGCGCATGGCCGAGTTGAGCGGTTCCCGGCTGGCCGCGCAGCAACAGATGGAAGGC
CTCCTGGCGCCGCACCGGCCCAAGGAGCCCGCGTGGTTCCTGGCCACCGTCGGAGTCTCGCCCGACCACC
AGGGCAAGGGTCTGGGCAGCGCCGTCGTGCTCCCCGGAGTGGAGGCGGCCGAGCGCGCCGGGGTGCCCGC
CTTCCTGGAGACCTCCGCGCCCCGCAACCTCCCCTTCTACGAGCGGCTCGGCTTCACCGTCACCGCCGAC
GTCGAGGTGCCCGAAGGACCGCGCACCTGGTGCATGACCCGCAAGCCCGGTGCCTGAACGCGTTAAGTCG
ACAATCAACCTCTGGATTACAAAATTTGTGAAAGATTGACTGGTATTCTTAACTATGTTGCTCCTTTTAC
GCTATGTGGATACGCTGCTTTAATGCCTTTGTATCATGCTATTGCTTCCCGTATGGCTTTCATTTTCTCC
TCCTTGTATAAATCCTGGTTGCTGTCTCTTTATGAGGAGTTGTGGCCCGTTGTCAGGCAACGTGGCGTGG
TGTGCACTGTGTTTGCTGACGCAACCCCCACTGGTTGGGGCATTGCCACCACCTGTCAGCTCCTTTCCGG
GACTTTCGCTTTCCCCCTCCCTATTGCCACGGCGGAACTCATCGCCGCCTGCCTTGCCCGCTGCTGGACA
GGGGCTCGGCTGTTGGGCACTGACAATTCCGTGGTGTTGTCGGGGAAATCATCGTCCTTTCCTTGGCTGC
TCGCCTGTGTTGCCACCTGGATTCTGCGCGGGACGTCCTTCTGCTACGTCCCTTCGGCCCTCAATCCAGC
GGACCTTCCTTCCCGCGGCCTGCTGCCGGCTCTGCGGCCTCTTCCGCGTCTTCGCCTTCGCCCTCAGACG
AGTCGGATCTCCCTTTGGGCCGCCTCCCCGCGTCGACTTTAAGACCAATGACTTACAAGGCAGCTGTAGA
TCTTAGCCACTTTTTAAAAGAAAAGGGGGGACTGGAAGGGCTAATTCACTCCCAACGAAGACAAGATCTG
CTTTTTGCTTGTACTGGGTCTCTCTGGTTAGACCAGATCTGAGCCTGGGAGCTCTCTGGCTAACTAGGGA
ACCCACTGCTTAAGCCTCAATAAAGCTTGCCTTGAGTGCTTCAAGTAGTGTGTGCCCGTCTGTTGTGTGA
CTCTGGTAACTAGAGATCCCTCAGACCCTTTTAGTCAGTGTGGAAAATCTCTAGCAGTACGTATAGTAGT
TCATGTCATCTTATTATTCAGTATTTATAACTTGCAAAGAAATGAATATCAGAGAGTGAGAGGAACTTGT
TTATTGCAGCTTATAATGGTTACAAATAAAGCAATAGCATCACAAATTTCACAAATAAAGCATTTTTTTC
ACTGCATTCTAGTTGTGGTTTGTCCAAACTCATCAATGTATCTTATCATGTCTGGCTCTAGCTATCCCGC
CCCTAACTCCGCCCATCCCGCCCCTAACTCCGCCCAGTTCCGCCCATTCTCCGCCCCATGGCTGACTAAT
TTTTTTTATTTATGCAGAGGCCGAGGCCGCCTCGGCCTCTGAGCTATTCCAGAAGTAGTGAGGAGGCTTT
TTTGGAGGCCTAGGGACGTACCCAATTCGCCCTATAGTGAGTCGTATTACGCGCGCTCACTGGCCGTCGT
TTTACAACGTCGTGACTGGGAAAACCCTGGCGTTACCCAACTTAATCGCCTTGCAGCACATCCCCCTTTC
GCCAGCTGGCGTAATAGCGAAGAGGCCCGCACCGATCGCCCTTCCCAACAGTTGCGCAGCCTGAATGGCG
AATGGG
[124 nt withheld, positions 3367-3490]
C
[91 nt withheld, positions 3492-3582]
A
[49 nt withheld, positions 3584-3632]
CCTTTGACGTTGGAGTCCACGTTCTTT
[37 nt withheld, positions 3660-3696]
ACCCTATCTCGGTCTATTCTTTTGATTTATAAGGGATTTTGCCGATTTCGGCCTATTGGTTAAAAAATGA
GCTGATTTAACAAAAATTTAACGCGAATTTTAACAAAATATTAACGCTTACAATTTAGGTGGCACTTTTC
GGGGAAATGTGCGCGGAACCCCTATTTGTTTATTTTTCTAAATACATTCAAATATGTATCCGCTCATGAG
ACAATAACCCTGATAAATGCTTCAATAATATTGAAAAAGGAAGAGTATGAGTATTCAACATTTCCGTGTC
GCCCTTATTCCCTTTTTTGCGGCATTTTGCCTTCCTGTTTTTGCTCACCCAGAAACGCTGGTGAAAGTAA
AAGATGCTGAAGATCAGTTGGGTGCACGAGTGGGTTACATCGAACTGGATCTCAACAGCGGTAAGATCCT
TGAGAGTTTTCGCCCCGAAGAACGTTTTCCAATGATGAGCACTTTTAAAGTTCTGCTATGTGGCGCGGTA
TTATCCCGTATTGACGCCGGGCAAGAGCAACTCGGTCGCCGCATACACTATTCTCAGAATGACTTGGTTG
AGTACTCACCAGTCACAGAAAAGCATCTTACGGATGGCATGACAGTAAGAGAATTATGCAGTGCTGCCAT
AACCATGAGTGATAACACTGCGGCCAACTTACTTCTGACAACGATCGGAGGACCGAAGGAGCTAACCGCT
TTTTTGCACAACATGGGGGATCATGTAACTCGCCTTGATCGTTGGGAACCGGAGCTGAATGAAGCCATAC
CAAACGACGAGCGTGACACCACGATGCCTGTAGCAATGGCAACAACGTTGCGCAAACTATTAACTGGCGA
ACTACTTACTCTAGCTTCCCGGCAACAATTAATAGACTGGATGGAGGCGGATAAAGTTGCAGGACCACTT
CTGCGCTCGGCCCTTCCGGCTGGCTGGTTTATTGCTGATAAATCTGGAGCCGGTGAGCGTGGGTCTCGCG
GTATCATTGCAGCACTGGGGCCAGATGGTAAGCCCTCCCGTATCGTAGTTATCTACACGACGGGGAGTCA
GGCAACTATGGATGAACGAAATAGACAGATCGCTGAGATAGGTGCCTCACTGATTAAGCATTGGTAACTG
TCAGACCAAGTTTACTCATATATACTTTAGATTGATTTAAAACTTCATTTTTAATTTAAAAGGATCTAGG
TGAAGATCCTTTTTGATAATCTCATGACCAAAATCCCTTAACGTGAGTTTTCGTTCCACTGAGCGTCAGA
CCCCGTAGAAAAGATCAAAGGATCTTCTTGAGATCCTTTTTTTCTGCGCGTAATCTGCTGCTTGCAAACA
AAAAAACCACCGCTACCAGCGGTGGTTTGTTTGCCGGATCAAGAGCTACCAACTCTTTTTCCGAAGGTAA
CTGGCTTCAGCAGAGCGCAGATACCAAATACTGTTCTTCTAGTGTAGCCGTAGTTAGGCCACCACTTCAA
GAACTCTGTAGCACCGCCTACATACCTCGCTCTGCTAATCCTGTTACCAGTGGCTGCTGCCAGTGGCGAT
AAGTCGTGTCTTACCGGGTTGGACTCAAGACGATAGTTACCGGATAAGGCGCAGCGGTCGGGCTGAACGG
GGGGTTCGTGCACACAGCCCAGCTTGGAGCGAACGACCTACACCGAACTGAGATACCTACAGCGTGAGCT
ATGAGAAAGCGCCACGCTTCCCGAAGGGAGAAAGGCGGACAGGTATCCGGTAAGCGGCAGGGTCGGAACA
GGAGAGCGCACGAGGGAGCTTCCAGGGGGAAACGCCTGGTATCTTTATAGTCCTGTCGGGTTTCGCCACC
TCTGACTTGAGCGTCGATTTTTGTGATGCTCGTCAGGGGGGCGGAGCCTATGGAAAAACGCCAGCAACGC
GGCCTTTTTACGGTTCCTGGCCTTTTGCTGGCCTTTTGCTCACATGTTCTTTCCTGCGTTATCCCCTGAT
TCTGTGGATAACCGTATTACCGCCTTTGAGTGAGCTGATACCGCTCGCCGCAGCCGAACGACCGAGCGCA
GCGAGTCAGTGAGCGAGGAAGCGGAAGAGCGCCCAATACGCAAACCGCCTCTCCCCGCGCGTTGGCCGAT
TCATTAATGCAGCTGGCACGACAGGTTTCCCGACTGGAAAGCGGGCAGTGAGCGCAACGCAATTAATGTG
AGTTAGCTCACTCATTAGGCACCCCAGGCTTTACACTTTATGCTTCCGGCTCGTATGTTGTGTGGAATTG
TGAGCGGATAACAATTTCACACAGGAAACAGCTATGACCATGATTACGCCAAGCGCGCAATTAACCCTCA
CTAAAGGGAACAAAAGCTGGAGCTGCAAGCTTAATGTAGTCTTATGCAATACTCTTGTAGTCTTGCAACA
TGGTAACGATGAGTTAGCAACATGCCTTACAAGGAGAGAAAAAGCACCGTGCATGCCGATTGGTGGAAGT
AAGGTGGTACGATCGTGCCTTATTAGGAAGGCAACAGACGGGTCTGACATGGATTGGACGAACCACTGAA
TTGCCGCATTGCAGAGATATTGTATTTAAGTGCCTAGCTCGATACATAAACGGGTCTCTCTGGTTAGACC
AGATCTGAGCCTGGGAGCTCTCTGGCTAACTAGGGAACCCACTGCTTAAGCCTCAATAAAGCTTGCCTTG
AGTGCTTCAAGTAGTGTGTGCCCGTCTGTTGTGTGACTCTGGTAACTAGAGATCCCTCAGACCCTTTTAG
TCAGTGTGGAAAATCTCTAGCAGTGGCGCCCGAACAGGGACTTGAAAGCGAAAGGGAAACCAGAGGAGCT
CTCTCGACGCAGGACTCGGCTTGCTGAAGCGCGCACGGCAAGAGGCGAGGGGCGGCGACTGGTGAGTACG
CCAAAAATTTTGACTAGCGGAGGCTAGAAGGAGAGAGATGGGTGCGAGAGCGTCAGTATTAAGCGGGGGA
GAATTAGATCGCGATGGGAAAAAATTCGGTTAAGGCCAGGGGGAAAGAAAAAATATAAATTAAAACATAT
AGTATGGGCAAGCAGGGAGCTAGAACGATTCGCAGTTAATCCTGGCCTGTTAGAAACATCAGAAGGCTGT
AGACAAATACTGGGACAGCTACAACCATCCCTTCAGACAGGATCAGAAGAACTTAGATCATTATATAATA
CAGTAGCAACCCTCTATTGTGTGCATCAAAGGATAGAGATAAAAGACACCAAGGAAGCTTTAGACAAGAT
AGAGGAAGAGCAAAACAAAAGTAAGACCACCGCACAGCAAGCGGCCGCTGATCTTCAGACCTGGAGGAGG
AGATATGAGGGACAATTGGAGAAGTGAATTATATAAATATAAAGTAGTAAAAATTGAACCATTAGGAGTA
GCACCCACCAAGGCAAAGAGAAGAGTGGTGCAGAGAGAAAAAAGAGCAGTGGGAATAGGAGCTTTGTTCC
TTGGGTTCTTGGGAGCAGCAGGAAGCACTATGGGCGCAGCGTCAATGACGCTGACGGTACAGGCCAGACA
ATTATTGTCTGGTATAGTGCAGCAGCAGAACAATTTGCTGAGGGCTATTGAGGCGCAACAGCATCTGTTG
CAACTCACAGTCTGGGGCATCAAGCAGCTCCAGGCAAGAATCCTGGCTGTGGAAAGATACCTAAAGGATC
AACAGCTCCTGGGGATTTGGGGTTGCTCTGGAAAACTCATTTGCACCACTGCTGTGCCTTGGAATGCTAG
TTGGAGTAATAAATCTCTGGAACAGATTTGGAATCACACGACCTGGATGGAGTGGGACAGAGAAATTAAC
AATTACACAAGCTTAATACACTCCTTAATTGAAGAATCGCAAAACCAGCAAGAAAAGAATGAACAAGAAT
TATTGGAATTAGATAAATGGGCAAGTTTGTGGAATTGGTTTAACATAACAAATTGGCTGTGGTATATAAA
ATTATTCATAATGATAGTAGGAGGCTTGGTAGGTTTAAGAATAGTTTTTGCTGTACTTTCTATAGTGAAT
AGAGTTAGGCAGGGATATTCACCATTATCGTTTCAGACCCACCTCCCAACCCCGAGGGGACCCAGAGAGG
GCCTATTTCCCATGATTCCTTCATATTTGCATATACGATACAAGGCTGTTAGAGAGATAATTAGAATTAA
TTTGACTGTAAACACAAAGATATTAGTACAAAATACGTGACGTAGAAAGTAATAATTTCTTGGGTAGTTT
GCAGTTTTAAAATTATGTTTTAAAATGGACTATCATATGCTTACCGTAACTTGAAAGTATTTCGATTTCT
TGGCTTTATATATCTTGTGGAAAGGACGAAACACCGGGGGGTAGAAGCGAACCAGTGTTTTAGAGCTAGA
AATAGCAAGTTAAAATAAGGCTAGTCCGTTATCAACTTGAAAAAGTGGCACCGAGTCGGTGCTTTTTTAA
GCTTGGCGTAACTAGATCTTGAGACAAATGGCAGTATTCATCCACAATTTTAAAAGAAAAGGGGGGATTG
GGGGGTACAGTGCAGGGGAAAGAATAGTAGACATAATAGCAACAGACATACAAACTAAAGAATTACAAAA
ACAAATTACAAAAATTCAAAATTTTCGGGTTTATTACAGGGACAGCAGAGATCCACTTTGGCGCCGGCTC
GAGGGGG
