>Addgene plasmid #78010 | DDR1 gRNA (BRDN0001145659) | depositor partial sequence | sequence record 145469 | Target Sequence
GGGGGTAGAAGCGAACCAGT
