>Addgene plasmid #78010 | DDR1 gRNA (BRDN0001145659) | addgene partial sequence | sequence record 188827 | hU6-F
GCTAGAAAGTAATAATTTCTTGGGTAGTTTGCAGTTTTAAAATTATGTTTTAAAATGGACTATCATATGC
TTACCGTAACTTGAAAGTATTTCGATTTCTTGGCTTTATATATCTTGTGGAAAGGACGAAACACCGGGGG
GTAGAAGCGAACCAGTGTTTTAGAGCTAGAAATAGCAAGTTAAAATAAGGCTAGTCCGTTATCAACTTGA
AAAAGTGGCACCGAGTCGGTGCTTTTTTAAGCTTGGCGTAACTAGATCTTGAGACAAATGGCAGTATTCA
TCCACAATTTTAAAAGAAAAGGGGGGATTGGGGGGTACAGTGCAGGGGAAAGAATAGTAGACATAATAGC
AACAGACATACAAACTAAAGAATTACAAAAACAAATTACAAAAATTCAAAATTTTCGGGTTTATTACAGG
GACAGCAGAGATCCACTTTGGCGCCGGCTCGAGGGGGCCCGGGTGCAAAGATGGATAAAGTTTTAAACAG
AGAGGAATCTTTGCAGCTAATGGACCTTCTAGGTCTTGAAAGGAGTGGGAATTGGCTCCGGTGCCCGTCA
GTGGGCAGAG
